>Addgene plasmid #76726 | PDK3 gRNA (BRDN0001145142) | addgene full sequence | sequence record 186384 | Addgene Assembled Sequence
CCCGGGTGCAAAGATGGATAAAGTTTTAAACAGAGAGGAATCTTTGCAGCTAATGGACCTTCTAGGTCTT
GAAAGGAGTGGGAATTGGCTCCGGTGCCCGTCAGTGGGCAGAGCGCACATCGCCCACAGTCCCCGAGAAG
TTGGGGGGAGGGGTCGGCAATTGATCCGGTGCCTAGAGAAGGTGGCGCGGGGTAAACTGGGAAAGTGATG
TCGTGTACTGGCTCCGCCTTTTTCCCGAGGGTGGGGGAGAACCGTATATAAGTGCAGTAGTCGCCGTGAA
CGTTCTTTTTCGCAACGGGTTTGCCGCCAGAACACAGGTAAGTGCCGTGTGTGGTTCCCGCGGGCCTGGC
CTCTTTACGGGTTATGGCCCTTGCGTGCCTTGAATTACTTCCACCTGGCTGCAGTACGTGATTCTTGATC
CCGAGCTTCGGGTTGGAAGTGGGTGGGAGAGTTCGAGGCCTTGCGCTTAAGGAGCCCCTTCGCCTCGTGC
TTGAGTTGAGGCCTGGCCTGGGCGCTGGGGCCGCCGCGTGCGAATCTGGTGGCACCTTCGCGCCTGTCTC
GCTGCTTTCGATAAGTCTCTAGCCATTTAAAATTTTTGATGACCTGCTGCGACGCTTTTTTTCTGGCAAG
ATAGTCTTGTAAATGCGGGCCAAGATCTGCACACTGGTATTTCGGTTTTTGGGGCCGCGGGCGGCGACGG
GGCCCGTGCGTCCCAGCGCACATGTTCGGCGAGGCGGGGCCTGCGAGCGCGGCCACCGAGAATCGGACGG
GGGTAGTCTCAAGCTGGCCGGCCTGCTCTGGTGCCTGGCCTCGCGCCGCCGTGTATCGCCCCGCCCTGGG
CGGCAAGGCTGGCCCGGTCGGCACCAGTTGCGTGAGCGGAAAGATGGCCGCTTCCCGGCCCTGCTGCAGG
GAGCTCAAAATGGAGGACGCGGCGCTCGGGAGAGCGGGCGGGTGAGTCACCCACACAAAGGAAAAGGGCC
TTTCCGTCCTCAGCCGTCGCTTCATGTGACTCCACGGAGTACCGGGCGCCGTCCAGGCACCTCGATTAGT
TCTCGAGCTTTTGGAGTACGTCGTCTTTAGGTTGGGGGGAGGGGTTTTATGCGATGGAGTTTCCCCACAC
TGAGTGGGTGGAGACTGAAGTTAGGCCAGCTTGGCACTTGATGTAATTCTCCTTGGAATTTGCCCTTTTT
GAGTTTGGATCTTGGTTCATTCTCAAGCCTCAGACAGTGGTTCAAAGTTTTTTTCTTCCATTTCAGGTGT
CGTGACGTACGGCCACCATGACCGAGTACAAGCCCACGGTGCGCCTCGCCACCCGCGACGACGTCCCCAG
GGCCGTACGCACCCTCGCCGCCGCGTTCGCCGACTACCCCGCCACGCGCCACACCGTCGATCCGGACCGC
CACATCGAGCGGGTCACCGAGCTGCAAGAACTCTTCCTCACGCGCGTCGGGCTCGACATCGGCAAGGTGT
GGGTCGCGGACGACGGCGCCGCCGTGGCGGTCTGGACCACGCCGGAGAGCGTCGAAGCGGGGGCGGTGTT
CGCCGAGATCGGCCCGCGCATGGCCGAGTTGAGCGGTTCCCGGCTGGCCGCGCAGCAACAGATGGAAGGC
CTCCTGGCGCCGCACCGGCCCAAGGAGCCCGCGTGGTTCCTGGCCACCGTCGGAGTCTCGCCCGACCACC
AGGGCAAGGGTCTGGGCAGCGCCGTCGTGCTCCCCGGAGTGGAGGCGGCCGAGCGCGCCGGGGTGCCCGC
CTTCCTGGAGACCTCCGCGCCCCGCAACCTCCCCTTCTACGAGCGGCTCGGCTTCACCGTCACCGCCGAC
GTCGAGGTGCCCGAAGGACCGCGCACCTGGTGCATGACCCGCAAGCCCGGTGCCTGAACGCGTTAAGTCG
ACAATCAACCTCTGGATTACAAAATTTGTGAAAGATTGACTGGTATTCTTAACTATGTTGCTCCTTTTAC
GCTATGTGGATACGCTGCTTTAATGCCTTTGTATCATGCTATTGCTTCCCGTATGGCTTTCATTTTCTCC
TCCTTGTATAAATCCTGGTTGCTGTCTCTTTATGAGGAGTTGTGGCCCGTTGTCAGGCAACGTGGCGTGG
TGTGCACTGTGTTTGCTGACGCAACCCCCACTGGTTGGGGCATTGCCACCACCTGTCAGCTCCTTTCCGG
GACTTTCGCTTTCCCCCTCCCTATTGCCACGGCGGAACTCATCGCCGCCTGCCTTGCCCGCTGCTGGACA
GGGGCTCGGCTGTTGGGCACTGACAATTCCGTGGTGTTGTCGGGGAAATCATCGTCCTTTCCTTGGCTGC
TCGCCTGTGTTGCCACCTGGATTCTGCGCGGGACGTCCTTCTGCTACGTCCCTTCGGCCCTCAATCCAGC
GGACCTTCCTTCCCGCGGCCTGCTGCCGGCTCTGCGGCCTCTTCCGCGTCTTCGCCTTCGCCCTCAGACG
AGTCGGATCTCCCTTTGGGCCGCCTCCCCGCGTCGACTTTAAGACCAATGACTTACAAGGCAGCTGTAGA
TCTTAGCCACTTTTTAAAAGAAAAGGGGGGACTGGAAGGGCTAATTCACTCCCAACGAAGACAAGATCTG
CTTTTTGCTTGTACTGGGTCTCTCTGGTTAGACCAGATCTGAGCCTGGGAGCTCTCTGGCTAACTAGGGA
ACCCACTGCTTAAGCCTCAATAAAGCTTGCCTTGAGTGCTTCAAGTAGTGTGTGCCCGTCTGTTGTGTGA
CTCTGGTAACTAGAGATCCCTCAGACCCTTTTAGTCAGTGTGGAAAATCTCTAGCAGTACGTATAGTAGT
TCATGTCATCTTATTATTCAGTATTTATAACTTGCAAAGAAATGAATATCAGAGAGTGAGAGGAACTTGT
TTATTGCAGCTTATAATGGTTACAAATAAAGCAATAGCATCACAAATTTCACAAATAAAGCATTTTTTTC
ACTGCATTCTAGTTGTGGTTTGTCCAAACTCATCAATGTATCTTATCATGTCTGGCTCTAGCTATCCCGC
CCCTAACTCCGCCCATCCCGCCCCTAACTCCGCCCAGTTCCGCCCATTCTCCGCCCCATGGCTGACTAAT
TTTTTTTATTTATGCAGAGGCCGAGGCCGCCTCGGCCTCTGAGCTATTCCAGAAGTAGTGAGGAGGCTTT
TTTGGAGGCCTAGGGACGTACCCAATTCGCCCTATAGTGAGTCGTATTACGCGCGCTCACTGGCCGTCGT
TTTACAACGTCGTGACTGGGAAAACCCTGGCGTTACCCAACTTAATCGCCTTGCAGCACATCCCCCTTTC
GCCAGCTGGCGTAATAGCGAAGAGGCCCGCACCGATCGCCCTTCCCAACAGTTGCGCAGCCTGAATGGCG
AATGGG
[124 nt withheld, positions 3367-3490]
C
[91 nt withheld, positions 3492-3582]
A
[49 nt withheld, positions 3584-3632]
CCTTTGACGTTGGAGTCCACGTTCTTT
[37 nt withheld, positions 3660-3696]
ACCCTATCTCGGTCTATTCTTTTGATTTATAAGGGATTTTGCCGATTTCGGCCTATTGGTTAAAAAATGA
GCTGATTTAACAAAAATTTAACGCGAATTTTAACAAAATATTAACGCTTACAATTTAGGTGGCACTTTTC
GGGGAAATGTGCGCGGAACCCCTATTTGTTTATTTTTCTAAATACATTCAAATATGTATCCGCTCATGAG
ACAATAACCCTGATAAATGCTTCAATAATATTGAAAAAGGAAGAGTATGAGTATTCAACATTTCCGTGTC
GCCCTTATTCCCTTTTTTGCGGCATTTTGCCTTCCTGTTTTTGCTCACCCAGAAACGCTGGTGAAAGTAA
AAGATGCTGAAGATCAGTTGGGTGCACGAGTGGGTTACATCGAACTGGATCTCAACAGCGGTAAGATCCT
TGAGAGTTTTCGCCCCGAAGAACGTTTTCCAATGATGAGCACTTTTAAAGTTCTGCTATGTGGCGCGGTA
TTATCCCGTATTGACGCCGGGCAAGAGCAACTCGGTCGCCGCATACACTATTCTCAGAATGACTTGGTTG
AGTACTCACCAGTCACAGAAAAGCATCTTACGGATGGCATGACAGTAAGAGAATTATGCAGTGCTGCCAT
AACCATGAGTGATAACACTGCGGCCAACTTACTTCTGACAACGATCGGAGGACCGAAGGAGCTAACCGCT
TTTTTGCACAACATGGGGGATCATGTAACTCGCCTTGATCGTTGGGAACCGGAGCTGAATGAAGCCATAC
CAAACGACGAGCGTGACACCACGATGCCTGTAGCAATGGCAACAACGTTGCGCAAACTATTAACTGGCGA
ACTACTTACTCTAGCTTCCCGGCAACAATTAATAGACTGGATGGAGGCGGATAAAGTTGCAGGACCACTT
CTGCGCTCGGCCCTTCCGGCTGGCTGGTTTATTGCTGATAAATCTGGAGCCGGTGAGCGTGGGTCTCGCG
GTATCATTGCAGCACTGGGGCCAGATGGTAAGCCCTCCCGTATCGTAGTTATCTACACGACGGGGAGTCA
GGCAACTATGGATGAACGAAATAGACAGATCGCTGAGATAGGTGCCTCACTGATTAAGCATTGGTAACTG
TCAGACCAAGTTTACTCATATATACTTTAGATTGATTTAAAACTTCATTTTTAATTTAAAAGGATCTAGG
TGAAGATCCTTTTTGATAATCTCATGACCAAAATCCCTTAACGTGAGTTTTCGTTCCACTGAGCGTCAGA
CCCCGTAGAAAAGATCAAAGGATCTTCTTGAGATCCTTTTTTTCTGCGCGTAATCTGCTGCTTGCAAACA
AAAAAACCACCGCTACCAGCGGTGGTTTGTTTGCCGGATCAAGAGCTACCAACTCTTTTTCCGAAGGTAA
CTGGCTTCAGCAGAGCGCAGATACCAAATACTGTTCTTCTAGTGTAGCCGTAGTTAGGCCACCACTTCAA
GAACTCTGTAGCACCGCCTACATACCTCGCTCTGCTAATCCTGTTACCAGTGGCTGCTGCCAGTGGCGAT
AAGTCGTGTCTTACCGGGTTGGACTCAAGACGATAGTTACCGGATAAGGCGCAGCGGTCGGGCTGAACGG
GGGGTTCGTGCACACAGCCCAGCTTGGAGCGAACGACCTACACCGAACTGAGATACCTACAGCGTGAGCT
ATGAGAAAGCGCCACGCTTCCCGAAGGGAGAAAGGCGGACAGGTATCCGGTAAGCGGCAGGGTCGGAACA
GGAGAGCGCACGAGGGAGCTTCCAGGGGGAAACGCCTGGTATCTTTATAGTCCTGTCGGGTTTCGCCACC
TCTGACTTGAGCGTCGATTTTTGTGATGCTCGTCAGGGGGGCGGAGCCTATGGAAAAACGCCAGCAACGC
GGCCTTTTTACGGTTCCTGGCCTTTTGCTGGCCTTTTGCTCACATGTTCTTTCCTGCGTTATCCCCTGAT
TCTGTGGATAACCGTATTACCGCCTTTGAGTGAGCTGATACCGCTCGCCGCAGCCGAACGACCGAGCGCA
GCGAGTCAGTGAGCGAGGAAGCGGAAGAGCGCCCAATACGCAAACCGCCTCTCCCCGCGCGTTGGCCGAT
TCATTAATGCAGCTGGCACGACAGGTTTCCCGACTGGAAAGCGGGCAGTGAGCGCAACGCAATTAATGTG
AGTTAGCTCACTCATTAGGCACCCCAGGCTTTACACTTTATGCTTCCGGCTCGTATGTTGTGTGGAATTG
TGAGCGGATAACAATTTCACACAGGAAACAGCTATGACCATGATTACGCCAAGCGCGCAATTAACCCTCA
CTAAAGGGAACAAAAGCTGGAGCTGCAAGCTTAATGTAGTCTTATGCAATACTCTTGTAGTCTTGCAACA
TGGTAACGATGAGTTAGCAACATGCCTTACAAGGAGAGAAAAAGCACCGTGCATGCCGATTGGTGGAAGT
AAGGTGGTACGATCGTGCCTTATTAGGAAGGCAACAGACGGGTCTGACATGGATTGGACGAACCACTGAA
TTGCCGCATTGCAGAGATATTGTATTTAAGTGCCTAGCTCGATACATAAACGGGTCTCTCTGGTTAGACC
AGATCTGAGCCTGGGAGCTCTCTGGCTAACTAGGGAACCCACTGCTTAAGCCTCAATAAAGCTTGCCTTG
AGTGCTTCAAGTAGTGTGTGCCCGTCTGTTGTGTGACTCTGGTAACTAGAGATCCCTCAGACCCTTTTAG
TCAGTGTGGAAAATCTCTAGCAGTGGCGCCCGAACAGGGACTTGAAAGCGAAAGGGAAACCAGAGGAGCT
CTCTCGACGCAGGACTCGGCTTGCTGAAGCGCGCACGGCAAGAGGCGAGGGGCGGCGACTGGTGAGTACG
CCAAAAATTTTGACTAGCGGAGGCTAGAAGGAGAGAGATGGGTGCGAGAGCGTCAGTATTAAGCGGGGGA
GAATTAGATCGCGATGGGAAAAAATTCGGTTAAGGCCAGGGGGAAAGAAAAAATATAAATTAAAACATAT
AGTATGGGCAAGCAGGGAGCTAGAACGATTCGCAGTTAATCCTGGCCTGTTAGAAACATCAGAAGGCTGT
AGACAAATACTGGGACAGCTACAACCATCCCTTCAGACAGGATCAGAAGAACTTAGATCATTATATAATA
CAGTAGCAACCCTCTATTGTGTGCATCAAAGGATAGAGATAAAAGACACCAAGGAAGCTTTAGACAAGAT
AGAGGAAGAGCAAAACAAAAGTAAGACCACCGCACAGCAAGCGGCCGCTGATCTTCAGACCTGGAGGAGG
AGATATGAGGGACAATTGGAGAAGTGAATTATATAAATATAAAGTAGTAAAAATTGAACCATTAGGAGTA
GCACCCACCAAGGCAAAGAGAAGAGTGGTGCAGAGAGAAAAAAGAGCAGTGGGAATAGGAGCTTTGTTCC
TTGGGTTCTTGGGAGCAGCAGGAAGCACTATGGGCGCAGCGTCAATGACGCTGACGGTACAGGCCAGACA
ATTATTGTCTGGTATAGTGCAGCAGCAGAACAATTTGCTGAGGGCTATTGAGGCGCAACAGCATCTGTTG
CAACTCACAGTCTGGGGCATCAAGCAGCTCCAGGCAAGAATCCTGGCTGTGGAAAGATACCTAAAGGATC
AACAGCTCCTGGGGATTTGGGGTTGCTCTGGAAAACTCATTTGCACCACTGCTGTGCCTTGGAATGCTAG
TTGGAGTAATAAATCTCTGGAACAGATTTGGAATCACACGACCTGGATGGAGTGGGACAGAGAAATTAAC
AATTACACAAGCTTAATACACTCCTTAATTGAAGAATCGCAAAACCAGCAAGAAAAGAATGAACAAGAAT
TATTGGAATTAGATAAATGGGCAAGTTTGTGGAATTGGTTTAACATAACAAATTGGCTGTGGTATATAAA
ATTATTCATAATGATAGTAGGAGGCTTGGTAGGTTTAAGAATAGTTTTTGCTGTACTTTCTATAGTGAAT
AGAGTTAGGCAGGGATATTCACCATTATCGTTTCAGACCCACCTCCCAACCCCGAGGGGACCCAGAGAGG
GCCTATTTCCCATGATTCCTTCATATTTGCATATACGATACAAGGCTGTTAGAGAGATAATTAGAATTAA
TTTGACTGTAAACACAAAGATATTAGTACAAAATACGTGACGTAGAAAGTAATAATTTCTTGGGTAGTTT
GCAGTTTTAAAATTATGTTTTAAAATGGACTATCATATGCTTACCGTAACTTGAAAGTATTTCGATTTCT
TGGCTTTATATATCTTGTGGAAAGGACGAAACACCGACATCCGCCACGTTACAGGTGTTTTAGAGCTAGA
AATAGCAAGTTAAAATAAGGCTAGTCCGTTATCAACTTGAAAAAGTGGCACCGAGTCGGTGCTTTTTTAA
GCTTGGCGTAACTAGATCTTGAGACAAATGGCAGTATTCATCCACAATTTTAAAAGAAAAGGGGGGATTG
GGGGGTACAGTGCAGGGGAAAGAATAGTAGACATAATAGCAACAGACATACAAACTAAAGAATTACAAAA
ACAAATTACAAAAATTCAAAATTTTCGGGTTTATTACAGGGACAGCAGAGATCCACTTTGGCGCCGGCTC
GAGGGGG
Features (pLannotate 1.2.2; 29 found; start..end, strand, type, name):
     14..80      +  CDS            small t antigen (fragment): SV40 (simian virus 40) small t antigen
    106..317     +  promoter       EF-1α core promoter: core promoter for human elongation factor EF-1α
    318..1256    +  intron         EF-1α intron A: intron upstream of the start codon of human EF-1α
   1278..1877    +  CDS            PuroR (fragment): puromycin N-acetyltransferase; pac from Streptomyces; confers resistance to puromycin
   1893..2481    +  misc_feature   WPRE: woodchuck hepatitis virus posttranscriptional regulatory element
   2532..2551    +  misc_feature   cPPT/CTS (fragment): central polypurine tract and central termination sequence of HIV-1
   2553..2786    +  LTR            3' LTR (ΔU3): self-inactivating 3' long terminal repeat (LTR) from HIV-1
   2864..2985    +  polyA_signal   SV40 poly(A) signal: SV40 polyadenylation signal
   3025..3160    +  rep_origin     SV40 ori: SV40 origin of replication
   3181..3199    -  promoter       T7 promoter: promoter for bacteriophage T7 RNA polymerase
   3207..3362    +  CDS            lacZα (fragment): LacZα fragment of β-galactosidase; lacZ fragment
   3367..3795    +  rep_origin     f1 ori (sequence partly withheld): f1 bacteriophage origin of replication; arrow indicates direction of (+) strand synthesis
   3848..3952    +  promoter       AmpR promoter: bla
   3953..4813    +  CDS            AmpR: β-lactamase; bla; confers resistance to ampicillin, carbenicillin, and related antibiotics
   4984..5572    +  rep_origin     ori: high-copy-number ColE1/pMB1/pBR322/pUC origin of replication
   5755..5847    +  CDS            lacI (fragment): lac repressor; lacI; The lac repressor binds to the lac operator to inhibit transcription in E. coli. This inhibition can be relieved by adding lactose or isopropyl-β-D-thiogalactopyranoside (IPTG).
   5860..5881    +  protein_bind   CAP binding site: CAP binding activates transcription in the presence of cAMP. E. coli catabolite activator protein
   5896..5926    +  promoter       lac promoter: promoter for the E. coli lac operon
   5934..5950    +  protein_bind   lac operator: The lac repressor binds to the lac operator to inhibit transcription in E. coli. This inhibition can be relieved by adding lactose or isopropyl-β-D-thiogalactopyranoside (IPTG). lac repressor encoded by lacI
   5995..6013    +  promoter       T3 promoter: promoter for bacteriophage T3 RNA polymerase
   6041..6267    +  promoter       RSV promoter: Rous sarcoma virus enhancer/promoter
   6268..6448    +  LTR            5' LTR (truncated): truncated 5' long terminal repeat (LTR) from HIV-1
   6495..6620    +  misc_feature   HIV-1 Ψ: packaging signal of human immunodeficiency virus type 1
   6604..6967    +  CDS            HIV-1 gag (fragment): gag protein from human immunodeficiency virus 1; gag
   7113..7346    +  misc_feature   RRE: The Rev response element (RRE) of HIV-1 allows for Rev-dependent mRNA export from the nucleus to the cytoplasm.
   7723..7749    +  CDS            Rev (fragment): human immunodeficiency virus 1 (HIV-1) Rev protein; rev; enhances nuclear export of unspliced and incompletely spliced viral mRNAs
   7753..7993    +  promoter       U6 promoter: RNA polymerase III promoter for human U6 snRNA
   8023..8098    +  misc_RNA       gRNA scaffold: guide RNA scaffold for the Streptococcus pyogenes CRISPR/Cas9 system
   8154..8271    +  misc_feature   cPPT/CTS: central polypurine tract and central termination sequence of HIV-1
