[The description below was written by a language model from this plasmid's Addgene catalogue record and pLannotate feature annotations shown in this document.]
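Description:
PDK3 gRNA (BRDN0001145142) is a third-generation lentiviral guide RNA plasmid built on the lentiGuide-Puro backbone, carrying a single guide designed against human PDK3 (pyruvate dehydrogenase kinase 3; designed against two RefSeq transcripts of the gene). It comes from a human kinome gRNA collection. In bacteria the roughly 8.3 kb plasmid is maintained through a high-copy ColE1/pUC-type origin with ampicillin selection via β-lactamase. The backbone also retains an f1 origin, an SV40 origin and poly(A) signal, and remnants of lac, T7 and T3 elements that play no part in its function.

The lentiviral transfer cassette begins with a chimeric RSV promoter fused to a truncated HIV-1 5' LTR, which makes genomic RNA production Tat-independent. This is followed by the Ψ packaging signal with a gag fragment and the Rev response element for nuclear export of the unspliced RNA. Inside the vector genome, the human U6 RNA polymerase III promoter drives the PDK3-targeting spacer fused to the Streptococcus pyogenes Cas9 guide scaffold. A cPPT/CTS element follows to aid nuclear import. An EF-1α core promoter with its intron A then drives the puromycin N-acetyltransferase gene, allowing selection of transduced mammalian cells. A WPRE enhances expression, and a self-inactivating ΔU3 3' LTR closes the cassette.

The plasmid does not encode Cas9, so it has to be used with a separate Cas9 vector or in cells that already express the nuclease. In that setting it directs cleavage of PDK3, typically for loss-of-function studies.
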