Addgene plasmid #76726: PDK3 gRNA (BRDN0001145142)
Purpose: 3rd generation lentiviral gRNA plasmid targeting human PDK3
Depositing lab: John Doench & David Root. Depositing organization: Broad Institute. Publication: Optimized sgRNA design to maximize activity and minimize off-target effects of CRISPR-Cas9. Doench JG, Fusi N, Sullender M, Hegde M, Vaimberg EW, Donovan KF, Smith I, Tothova Z, Wilen C, Orchard R, Virgin HW, Listgarten J, Root DE. Nat Biotechnol. 2016 Jan 18. doi: 10.1038/nbt.3437. PubMed 26780180.
Backbone
  Vector backbone: lentiGuide-Puro
  Backbone manufacturer: Zhang Lab (Addgene plasmid # 52963)
  Vector type: Mammalian Expression, Lentiviral, CRISPR
  Selectable markers: Puromycin
Growth in bacteria
  Bacterial resistance: Ampicillin, 100 μg/mL
  Growth temperature: 37°C
  Growth strain: DH5alpha
  Copy number: High Copy
Gene/Insert
  Gene/Insert name: PDK3 (alt names: PDK3; NM_001142386.2)
  gRNA/shRNA sequence: ACATCCGCCACGTTACAGGT
  Species: H. sapiens (human)
  Entrez Gene: PDK3 (a.k.a. CMTX6, GS1-358P8.4)
  Promoter: hU6
  Cloning method: Unknown
  Sequencing primers: 5′ U6-F; 3′ pS2-R
Terms and licenses: Academic/Nonprofit Terms; Industry Terms: Not Available to Industry
Depositor comments: The gRNA was designed to target the following Genbank reference sequence(s): NM_001142386.2,NM_005391.4. Note that this plasmid does NOT contain Cas9. It should be used in conjunction with lentiCas9-Blast (Addgene #52962) or otherwise with cell lines already expressing Cas9. Browse the full kinome gRNA library at http://www.addgene.org/pooled-library/broadgpp-human-kinome/ or visit http://www.broadinstitute.org/rnai/public/ for detailed protocols and information.
How to cite: PDK3 gRNA (BRDN0001145142) was a gift from John Doench & David Root (Addgene plasmid # 76726 ; http://n2t.net/addgene:76726 ; RRID:Addgene_76726)
