>Addgene plasmid #76726 | PDK3 gRNA (BRDN0001145142) | depositor partial sequence | sequence record 144186 | Target Sequence
ACATCCGCCACGTTACAGGT
