>Addgene plasmid #76726 | PDK3 gRNA (BRDN0001145142) | addgene partial sequence | sequence record 186383 | hU6-F
AGAAAGTAATAATTTCTTGGGTAGTTTGCAGTTTTAAAATTATGTTTTAAAATGGACTATCATATGCTTA
CCGTAACTTGAAAGTATTTCGATTTCTTGGCTTTATATATCTTGTGGAAAGGACGAAACACCGACATCCG
CCACGTTACAGGTGTTTTAGAGCTAGAAATAGCAAGTTAAAATAAGGCTAGTCCGTTATCAACTTGAAAA
AGTGGCACCGAGTCGGTGCTTTTTTAAGCTTGGCGTAACTAGATCTTGAGACAAATGGCAGTATTCATCC
ACAATTTTAAAAGAAAAGGGGGGATTGGGGGGTACAGTGCAGGGGAAAGAATAGTAGACATAATAGCAAC
AGACATACAAACTAAAGAATTACAAAAACAAATTACAAAAATTCAAAATTTTCGGGTTTATTACAGGGAC
AGCAGAGATCCACTTTGGCGCCGGCTCGAGGGGGCCCGGGTGCAAAGATGGATAAAGTTTTAAACAGAGA
GGAATCTTTGCAGCTAATGGACCTTCTAGGTCTTGAAAGGAGTGGGAATTGGCTCCGGTGCCCGTCAGTG
GGCAGAGCGC
